>Addgene plasmid #21689 | pDONR223-VPS35 | addgene partial sequence | sequence record 27463 | 21689 with M13rev
TAATGATTTTATTTTGACTGATAGTGACCTGTTCGTTGCAACAAATTGATAAGCAATGCTTTCTTATAAT
GCCAACTTTGTACAAGAAAGTTGAGTAAAGGATGAGACCTTCATAAATTGGCCCCTCGGATTCTGGTGAT
TCCCGCCGCAAGCGCAAATGCTCCAGTGTGTTATGAAAATGTTTGTTAATCTGCTCTGTTTCTTCACTGG
ATTCAAGATTCGGGAGGTCTTCTCGAATCTTTTGGATAAGCTGGTTTAAAACCTGAATTGTTACCGCATC
ATTTTCCTTTTCATAAAAATAGATATATCTGTTCAGAATTTCTATAAAAAGCTGCACTTGTAGAGAGGGG
TCCATGCACTGATTTGCTATTTTTAGAGCTTTTTTTAGGCACTCCATTACCCTCTTGCCTCCGTGAAGCT
CCTCCCCATTTTTGTCCGTGTTTCTGCCAGACCAGAAGAGATGTGCACAGGTGCTCACAGCTCGGCCCTG
ATCAGGTTTCTTTAGAAGTTTGGATGCAGCAAGGGCACACTGAGTCCTCAGAGGTTCATGATTCTCTTCA
CTGAAGCACTTCATCCTTTCAAAAGTGCCAATGATCAAGGTGATGGCAGCTAGCTGTGCTTTGGAATCGC
TGATTTCATCTTCATACAGAGAAAATGCCTGGGACATGAA
