[The description below was written by a language model from this plasmid's Addgene catalogue record.]
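Description:
pDONR223-VPS35 is a Gateway entry clone built on the Invitrogen pDONR223 backbone and carrying the human VPS35 open reading frame (Vacuolar Protein Sorting 35 homolog, also known as MEM3 or PARK17). It is a bacterial propagation and shuttling plasmid rather than an expression vector. It is maintained in E. coli under spectinomycin selection, and the record lists its copy number as unknown. No feature table is provided, so the origin of replication and other backbone elements are not itemised. No promoter driving the insert is recorded, as is usual for an entry clone. The catalogue gives the same figure, 2391 bp, for both the insert and the backbone without insert. The backbone value may therefore be a data-entry duplication and should not be relied on.

The insert corresponds to the reference transcript for human VPS35 and is flanked by att recombination sites, which remain intact after cloning. These sites allow the ORF to be moved by Gateway recombination (an LR reaction) into any compatible destination vector, which then supplies the promoter, tags and host-specific selection. The ORF was modified by removing the last nucleotide of the stop codon, so it has no functional stop codon. This "open" configuration lets translation read through into a C-terminal tag or fusion partner encoded by the destination vector. It also means the destination vector must supply a stop codon downstream. M13 forward and reverse priming sites flank the cassette and can be used to verify the insert by sequencing. The plasmid was deposited in connection with a study of GOLPH3, mTOR signalling and rapamycin sensitivity in cancer. Its main use is as a source clone for making tagged VPS35 expression constructs.
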