Addgene plasmid #21689: pDONR223-VPS35
Depositing lab: Lynda Chin. Depositing organization: Dana-Farber Cancer Institute. Publication: GOLPH3 modulates mTOR signalling and rapamycin sensitivity in cancer. Scott KL, Kabbarah O, Liang MC, Ivanova E, Anagnostou V, Wu J, Dhakal S, Wu M, Chen S, Feinberg T, Huang J, Saci A, Widlund HR, Fisher DE, Xiao Y, Rimm DL, Protopopov A, Wong KK, Chin L. Nature. 2009 Jun 25. 459(7250):1085-90. 10.1038/nature08109 PubMed 19553991.
Backbone
  Vector backbone: pDONR223
  Backbone manufacturer: Invitrogen
  Backbone size w/o insert (bp): 2391
  Vector type: Gateway entry clone
Growth in bacteria
  Bacterial resistance: Spectinomycin, 50 μg/mL
  Growth temperature: 37°C
  Growth strain: Stbl3
  Growth instructions: Invitrogen stbl3
  Copy number: Unknown
Gene/Insert
  Gene/Insert name: Vacuolar Protein Sorting 35 homolog (alt name: VPS35)
  Species: H. sapiens (human)
  Insert size (bp): 2391
  Mutation: last nucleotide of stop codon removed for c-terminal tagging; no stop codon.
  GenBank ID: NM_018206
  Entrez Gene: VPS35 (a.k.a. MEM3, PARK17)
  Cloning method: Gateway Cloning; 5′ cloning site att (not destroyed); 3′ cloning site att (not destroyed)
  Sequencing primers: 5′ M13F; 3′ M13R
Terms and licenses: Academic/Nonprofit Terms; Industry Terms: Not Available to Industry
How to cite: pDONR223-VPS35 was a gift from Lynda Chin (Addgene plasmid # 21689 ; http://n2t.net/addgene:21689 ; RRID:Addgene_21689)
